Addgene plasmid #185519: pCS2-foxd4l1.1-LA-myc
Purpose: Expression of Xenopus laevis foxd4
Depositing lab: Sally Moody. Depositing organization: George Washington University. Publication: Specific domains of FoxD4/5 activate and repress neural transcription factor genes to control the progression of immature neural ectoderm to differentiating neural plate. Neilson KM, Klein SL, Mhaske P, Mood K, Daar IO, Moody SA. Dev Biol. 2012 May 15;365(2):363-75. doi: 10.1016/j.ydbio.2012.03.004. Epub 2012 Mar 10. PubMed 22425621.
Backbone
  Vector backbone: pCS2+
  Vector type: In vitro transcription
Growth in bacteria
  Bacterial resistance: Ampicillin, 100 μg/mL
  Growth temperature: 37°C
  Growth strain: DH5alpha
  Copy number: High Copy
Gene/Insert
  Gene/Insert name: foxd4l1.1 (alt name: foxd5)
  Species: X. laevis (frog)
  Insert size (bp): 1160
  Mutation: replaces L>A upstream of GARQYLN
  Tag / fusion protein: myc (N terminal on insert)
  Cloning method: Restriction Enzyme; 5′ cloning site unknown (unknown if destroyed)
Terms and licenses: Academic/Nonprofit Terms; Industry Terms: Not Available to Industry
How to cite: pCS2-foxd4l1.1-LA-myc was a gift from Sally Moody (Addgene plasmid # 185519 ; http://n2t.net/addgene:185519 ; RRID:Addgene_185519)
