[The description below was written by a language model from this plasmid's Addgene catalogue record and pLannotate feature annotations shown in this document.]
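Description:
pCS2-foxd4l1.1-LA-myc is a pCS2+-based plasmid for producing a myc-tagged point mutant of the Xenopus laevis forkhead transcription factor foxd4l1.1 (also called foxd5). It is catalogued as an in vitro transcription vector. The sequenced plasmid is about 5.4 kb and is maintained in E. coli at high copy through a ColE1/pUC-type origin, with ampicillin selection from the β-lactamase gene. An f1 phage origin and remnants of the lac region (lac promoter, operator, CAP site, lacZα and lacI fragments) are carried over from the backbone.

The expression cassette follows the usual pCS2 layout. A simian CMV IE94 enhancer/promoter sits immediately upstream of an SP6 promoter, followed by six tandem copies of the Myc epitope, the foxd5 coding sequence, and an SV40 polyadenylation signal. This arrangement allows SP6 polymerase to synthesise sense mRNA in vitro, with the downstream SV40 signal included in the transcript. The CMV promoter could also drive direct expression in vertebrate cells or embryos. A T7 promoter fragment and a T3 promoter lie downstream in the opposite orientation. The N-terminal myc repeats allow the protein to be detected with anti-Myc antibodies.

The "LA" mutation replaces a leucine with alanine just upstream of a short conserved motif in the protein. The record does not state the residue number or the expected functional effect. The associated publication dissected which FoxD4/5 domains activate or repress neural transcription factor genes, so this construct is probably one of its mutants. The record does not give the cloning sites used.
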