Features (pLannotate 1.2.2; 21 found; start..end, strand, type, name):
     35..53      +  promoter       SP6 promoter: promoter for bacteriophage SP6 RNA polymerase
    103..132     +  CDS            Myc: Myc (human c-Myc proto-oncogene) epitope tag
    142..171     +  CDS            Myc: Myc (human c-Myc proto-oncogene) epitope tag
    181..210     +  CDS            Myc: Myc (human c-Myc proto-oncogene) epitope tag
    220..249     +  CDS            Myc: Myc (human c-Myc proto-oncogene) epitope tag
    259..288     +  CDS            Myc: Myc (human c-Myc proto-oncogene) epitope tag
    322..351     +  CDS            Myc: Myc (human c-Myc proto-oncogene) epitope tag
    364..1419    +  CDS            foxd5-a: FXD5A_XENLA - Also known as foxd5a From Xenopus laevis (African clawed frog).
   1430..1447    -  promoter       T7 promoter (fragment): promoter for bacteriophage T7 RNA polymerase
   1452..1586    -  polyA_signal   SV40 poly(A) signal: SV40 polyadenylation signal
   1699..1717    -  promoter       T3 promoter: promoter for bacteriophage T3 RNA polymerase
   1762..1778    -  protein_bind   lac operator: The lac repressor binds to the lac operator to inhibit transcription in E. coli. This inhibition can be relieved by adding lactose or isopropyl-β-D-thiogalactopyranoside (IPTG). lac repressor encoded by lacI
   1786..1816    -  promoter       lac promoter: promoter for the E. coli lac operon
   1831..1852    -  protein_bind   CAP binding site: CAP binding activates transcription in the presence of cAMP. E. coli catabolite activator protein
   1865..1957    -  CDS            lacI (fragment): lac repressor; lacI; The lac repressor binds to the lac operator to inhibit transcription in E. coli. This inhibition can be relieved by adding lactose or isopropyl-β-D-thiogalactopyranoside (IPTG).
   2140..2728    -  rep_origin     ori: high-copy-number ColE1/pMB1/pBR322/pUC origin of replication
   2899..3759    -  CDS            AmpR: β-lactamase; bla; confers resistance to ampicillin, carbenicillin, and related antibiotics
   3760..3864    -  promoter       AmpR promoter: bla
   3917..4345    -  rep_origin     f1 ori (sequence partly withheld): f1 bacteriophage origin of replication; arrow indicates direction of (+) strand synthesis
   4350..4416    -  CDS            lacZα (fragment): LacZα fragment of β-galactosidase; lacZ fragment
   4423..5400    +  promoter       CMV IE94 promoter: enhancer/promoter region of simian cytomegalovirus major immediate early transcription unit IE94
>Addgene plasmid #185519 | pCS2-foxd4l1.1-LA-myc | addgene full sequence | sequence record 366585 | Addgene NGS Result
CGCCATTCTGCCTGGGGACGTCGGAGCAAGCTTGATTTAGGTGACACTATAGAATACAAGCTACTTGTTC
TTTTTGCAGGATCCCATCGATTTAAAGCTATGGAGCAAAAGCTCATTTCTGAAGAGGACTTGAATGAAAT
GGAGCAAAAGCTCATTTCTGAAGAGGACTTGAATGAAATGGAGCAAAAGCTCATTTCTGAAGAGGACTTG
AATGAAATGGAGCAAAAGCTCATTTCTGAAGAGGACTTGAATGAAATGGAGCAAAAGCTCATTTCTGAAG
AGGACTTGAATGAAATGGAGAGCTTGGGCGACCTCACCATGGAGCAAAAGCTCATTTCTGAAGAGGACTT
GAATTCAAGGCCTATGAGCTTTAGCCAGGAGTCTGGTGCCCATCATCACCCCCAGGATTATGCAGGACTT
TCTGATGAGGAGGATGAAATTGATATTCTTGGAGAAGATGATCCCTGCAGCCTAAAGTCACACTTTTACC
TACAGCCCACACATTCAGTGATGGGGGACAGTGAGATGCTGAGTCCTTCCAAGCTCAGCTGCACTGAAAG
TGAGAGTGATTCCTCTGGAGAGAGTGAAGGAGGTACTTCTAAAGACTCCTCAACCACCCCAACTGGTAGC
AAAGCCAAAAGGACTCTGGTAAAGCCTCCTTACTCTTACATTGCTCTAATCACCATGGCTATCCTGCAGA
GTCCCCACAAGAAACTGACTCTCAGTGGCATCTGTGATTTTATCAGCAGCAAGTTCCCTTACTACAAGGA
CAAGTTCCCTGCTTGGCAGAATTCCATCAGGCACAACCTGTCCCTTAATGACTGCTTTATTAAAATACCA
CGGGAACCAGGAAATCCGGGAAAAGGCAATTATTGGACACTGGACCCTGCTTCTGAGGACATGTTTGATA
ACGGAAGCTTCCTTAGAAGGAGGAAAAGGTTTAAGAGGCACCAACAGGAGTTCTTTAAGGATGGACTCAT
GATGTACAACTCTCTGCCTTACTACAGACCCTACAGTGCTATCCAACCTCAGCCAGTGCTCCAGCAGACT
TCACTGACATGCATGGCAATACCAGAGACCTTGCCCATGTCAACTCACCTTGCACCCTACCCAGACATAA
AGAGGAAGGTTTCTTACCCTGCCCAGGGGGTACACAGGGGTTTTAAAGCCCAGGATGCTGATAACCATCC
CAATAATTCACAGAGCAAATGTTCATTCAGTATTGAGAACATCATGAGGAAACCCAAGGAGCCAGAGCCA
AATATTCAAAGCTTCAACTCACACTGGAACTATAATCATGTATTCCAGAGGCCAAGTTCCTGCCTTCTCC
CAGCTGTGCTTAACTTATCCACTGGCCCTCTGGCAGCCAATACTCAGGGTGCCAGGCAATACAACCTCAT
ACAATTCCCTGGGTGTTACTGATCTAGAACTATAGTGAGTCGTATTACGTAGATCCAGACATGATAAGAT
ACATTGATGAGTTTGGACAAACCACAACTAGAATGCAGTGAAAAAAATGCTTTATTTGTGAAATTTGTGA
TGCTATTGCTTTATTTGTAACCATTATAAGCTGCAATAAACAAGTTAACAACAACAATTGCATTCATTTT
ATGTTTCAGGTTCAGGGGGAGGTGTGGGAGGTTTTTTAATTCGCGGCCGCGGCGCCAATGCATTGGGCCC
GGTACCCAGCTTTTGTTCCCTTTAGTGAGGGTTAATTGCGCGCTTGGCGTAATCATGGTCATAGCTGTTT
CCTGTGTGAAATTGTTATCCGCTCACAATTCCACACAACATACGAGCCGGGAGCATAAAGTGTAAAGCCT
GGGGTGCCTAATGAGTGAGCTAACTCACATTAATTGCGTTGCGCTCACTGCCCGCTTTCCAGTCGGGAAA
CCTGTCGTGCCAGCTGCATTAATGAATCGGCCAACGCGCGGGGAGAGGCGGTTTGCGTATTGGGCGCTCT
TCCGCTTCCTCGCTCACTGACTCGCTGCGCTCGGTCGTTCGGCTGCGGCGAGCGGTATCAGCTCACTCAA
AGGCGGTAATACGGTTATCCACAGAATCAGGGGATAACGCAGGAAAGAACATGTGAGCAAAAGGCCAGCA
AAAGGCCAGGAACCGTAAAAAGGCCGCGTTGCTGGCGTTTTTCCATAGGCTCCGCCCCCCTGACGAGCAT
CACAAAAATCGACGCTCAAGTCAGAGGTGGCGAAACCCGACAGGACTATAAAGATACCAGGCGTTTCCCC
CTGGAAGCTCCCTCGTGCGCTCTCCTGTTCCGACCCTGCCGCTTACCGGATACCTGTCCGCCTTTCTCCC
TTCGGGAAGCGTGGCGCTTTCTCATAGCTCACGCTGTAGGTATCTCAGTTCGGTGTAGGTCGTTCGCTCC
AAGCTGGGCTGTGTGCACGAACCCCCCGTTCAGCCCGACCGCTGCGCCTTATCCGGTAACTATCGTCTTG
AGTCCAACCCGGTAAGACACGACTTATCGCCACTGGCAGCAGCCACTGGTAACAGGATTAGCAGAGCGAG
GTATGTAGGCGGTGCTACAGAGTTCTTGAAGTGGTGGCCTAACTACGGCTACACTAGAAGAACAGTATTT
GGTATCTGCGCTCTGCTGAAGCCAGTTACCTTCGGAAAAAGAGTTGGTAGCTCTTGATCCGGCAAACAAA
CCACCGCTGGTAGCGGTGGTTTTTTTGTTTGCAAGCAGCAGATTACGCGCAGAAAAAAAGGATCTCAAGA
AGATCCTTTGATCTTTTCTACGGGGTCTGACGCTCAGTGGAACGAAAACTCACGTTAAGGGATTTTGGTC
ATGAGATTATCAAAAAGGATCTTCACCTAGATCCTTTTAAATTAAAAATGAAGTTTTAAATCAATCTAAA
GTATATATGAGTAAACTTGGTCTGACAGTTACCAATGCTTAATCAGTGAGGCACCTATCTCAGCGATCTG
TCTATTTCGTTCATCCATAGTTGCCTGACTCCCCGTCGTGTAGATAACTACGATACGGGAGGGCTTACCA
TCTGGCCCCAGTGCTGCAATGATACCGCGAGACCCACGCTCACCGGCTCCAGATTTATCAGCAATAAACC
AGCCAGCCGGAAGGGCCGAGCGCAGAAGTGGTCCTGCAACTTTATCCGCCTCCATCCAGTCTATTAATTG
TTGCCGGGAAGCTAGAGTAAGTAGTTCGCCAGTTAATAGTTTGCGCAACGTTGTTGCCATTGCTACAGGC
ATCGTGGTGTCACGCTCGTCGTTTGGTATGGCTTCATTCAGCTCCGGTTCCCAACGATCAAGGCGAGTTA
CATGATCCCCCATGTTGTGCAAAAAAGCGGTTAGCTCCTTCGGTCCTCCGATCGTTGTCAGAAGTAAGTT
GGCCGCAGTGTTATCACTCATGGTTATGGCAGCACTGCATAATTCTCTTACTGTCATGCCATCCGTAAGA
TGCTTTTCTGTGACTGGTGAGTACTCAACCAAGTCATTCTGAGAATAGTGTATGCGGCGACCGAGTTGCT
CTTGCCCGGCGTCAATACGGGATAATACCGCGCCACATAGCAGAACTTTAAAAGTGCTCATCATTGGAAA
ACGTTCTTCGGGGCGAAAACTCTCAAGGATCTTACCGCTGTTGAGATCCAGTTCGATGTAACCCACTCGT
GCACCCAACTGATCTTCAGCATCTTTTACTTTCACCAGCGTTTCTGGGTGAGCAAAAACAGGAAGGCAAA
ATGCCGCAAAAAAGGGAATAAGGGCGACACGGAAATGTTGAATACTCATACTCTTCCTTTTTCAATATTA
TTGAAGCATTTATCAGGGTTATTGTCTCATGAGCGGATACATATTTGAATGTATTTAGAAAAATAAACAA
ATAGGGGTTCCGCGCACATTTCCCCGAAAAGTGCCACCTAAATTGTAAGCGTTAATATTTTGTTAAAATT
CGCGTTAAATTTTTGTTAAATCAGCTCATTTTTTAACCAATAGGCCGAAATCGGCAAAATCCCTTATAAA
TCAAAAGAATAGACCGAGATAGGGT
[37 nt withheld, positions 4016-4052]
AAAGAACGTGGACTCCAACGTCAAAGG
[49 nt withheld, positions 4080-4128]
T
[91 nt withheld, positions 4130-4220]
G
[124 nt withheld, positions 4222-4345]
CCCATTCGCCATTCAGGCTGCGCAACTGTTGGGAAGGGCGATCGGTGCGGGCCTCTTCGCTATTACGCCA
GTCGACCGCCAATTCAATATGGCGTATATGGACTCATGCCAATTCAATATGGTGGATCTGGACCTGTGCC
AATTCAATATGGCGTATATGGACTCGTGCCAATTCAATATGGTGGATCTGGACCCCAGCCAATTCAATAT
GGCGGACTTGGCACCATGCCAATTCAATATGGCGGACCTGGCACTGTGCCAACTGGGGAGGGGTCTACTT
GGCACGGTGCCAAGTTTGAGGAGGGGTCTTGGCCCTGTGCCAAGTCCGCCATATTGAATTGGCATGGTGC
CAATAATGGCGGCCATATTGGCTATATGCCAGGATCAATATATAGGCAATATCCAATATGGCCCTATGCC
AATATGGCTATTGGCCAGGTTCAATACTATGTATTGGCCCTATGCCATATAGTATTCCATATATGGGTTT
TCCTATTGACGTAGATAGCCCCTCCCAATGGGCGGTCCCATATACCATATATGGGGCTTCCTAATACCGC
CCATAGCCACTCCCCCATTGACGTCAATGGTCTCTATATATGGTCTTTCCTATTGACGTCATATGGGCGG
TCCTATTGACGTATATGGCGCCTCCCCCATTGACGTCAATTACGGTAAATGGCCCGCCTGGCTCAATGCC
CATTGACGTCAATAGGACCACCCACCATTGACGTCAATGGGATGGCTCATTGCCCATTCATATCCGTTCT
CACGCCCCCTATTGACGTCAATGACGGTAAATGGCCCACTTGGCAGTACATCAATATCTATTAATAGTAA
CTTGGCAAGTACATTACTATTGGAAGTACGCCAGGGTACATTGGCAGTACTCCCATTGACGTCAATGGCG
GTAAATGGCCCGCGATGGCTGCCAAGTACATCCCCATTGACGTCAATGGGGAGGGGCAATGACGCAAATG
GGCGTTCCATTGACGTAAATGGGCGGTAGGCGTGCCTAATGGGAGGTCTATATAAGCAATGCTCGTTTAG
GGAAC
