>Addgene plasmid #185519 | pCS2-foxd4l1.1-LA-myc | depositor partial sequence | sequence record 366583 | pCS2-foxd4l1.1-LA-myc-F-SP6
NNNNNNNNNNNNNNTNNGNNNNNNNNNCGATTTAAAGCTATGGAGCAAAAGCTCATTTCTGAAGAGGACT
TGAATGAAATGGAGCAAAAGCTCATTTCTGAAGAGGACTTGAATGAAATGGAGCAAAAGCTCATTTCTGA
AGAGGACTTGAATGAAATGGAGCAAAAGCTCATTTCTGAAGAGGACTTGAATGAAATGGAGCAAAAGCTC
ATTTCTGAAGAGGACTTGAATGAAATGGAGAGCTTGGGCGACCTCACCATGGAGCAAAAGCTCATTTCTG
AAGAGGACTTGAATTCAAGGCCTATGAGCTTTAGCCAGGAGTCTGGTGCCCATCATCACCCCCAGGATTA
TGCAGGACTTTCTGATGAGGAGGATGAAATTGATATTCTTGGAGAAGATGATCCCTGCAGCCTAAAGTCA
CACTTTTACCTACAGCCCACACATTCAGTGATGGGGGACAGTGAGATGCTGAGTCCTTCCAAGCTCAGCT
GCACTGAAAGTGAGAGTGATTCCTCTGGAGAGAGTGAAGGAGGTACTTCTAAAGACTCCTCAACCACCCC
AACTGGTAGCAAAGCCAAAAGGACTCTGGTAAAGCCTCCTTACTCTTACATTGCTCTAATCACCATGGCT
ATCCTGCAGAGTCCCCACAAGAAACTGACTCTCAGTGGCATCTGTGATTTTATCAGCAGCAAGTTCCCTT
ACTACAAGGACAAGTTCCCTGCTTGGCAGAATTCCATCAGGCACAACCTGTCCCTTAATGACTGCTTTAT
TAAAATACCACGGGAACCAGGAAATCCGGGAAAAGGCAATTATTGGACACTGGACCCTGCTTCTGAGGAC
ATGTTTGATAACGGAAGCTTCCTTAGAANGAGGAAAAGNNTTAAGAGGCACCAACAGGAGTTCTTTNANG
ATGGACTCATGATGTACAACTCTCTGCCTTACTACAGACCCTACAGTGCTATCCAACCTCAGCCAGTGCT
CCAGCANACTTCACTGACATGCATGGCANTA
