>Addgene plasmid #185519 | pCS2-foxd4l1.1-LA-myc | depositor partial sequence | sequence record 366584 | pCS2-foxd4l1.1-LA-myc-M13R
NNNNNNNNNNNNNNNTACCCTCACTAAAGGGAACAAAAGCTGGGTACCGGGCCCAATGCATTGGCGCCGC
GGCCGCGAATTAAAAAACCTCCCACACCTCCCCCTGAACCTGAAACATAAAATGAATGCAATTGTTGTTG
TTAACTTGTTTATTGCAGCTTATAATGGTTACAAATAAAGCAATAGCATCACAAATTTCACAAATAAAGC
ATTTTTTTCACTGCATTCTAGTTGTGGTTTGTCCAAACTCATCAATGTATCTTATCATGTCTGGATCTAC
GTAATACGACTCACTATAGTTCTAGATCAGTAACACCCAGGGAATTGTATGAGGTTGTATTGCCTGGCAC
CCTGAGTATTGGCTGCCAGAGGGCCAGTGGATAAGTTAAGCACAGCTGGGAGAAGGCAGGAACTTGGCCT
CTGGAATACATGATTATAGTTCCAGTGTGAGTTGAAGCTTTGAATATTTGGCTCTGGCTCCTTGGGTTTC
CTCATGATGTTCTCAATACTGAATGAACATTTGCTCTGTGAATTATTGGGATGGTTATCAGCATCCTGGG
CTTTAAAACCCCTGTGTACCCCCTGGGCAGGGTAAGAAACCTTCCTCTTTATGTCTGGGTAGGGTGCAAG
GTGAGTTGACATGGGCAAGGTCTCTGGTATTGCCATGCATGTCAGTGAAGTCTGCTGGAGCACTGGCTGA
GGTTGGATAGCACTGTAGGGTCTGTAGTAAGGCAGAGAGTTGTACATCATGAGTCCATCCTTAAAGAACT
CCTGTTGGTGCCTCTTAAACCTTTTCCTCCTTCTAAGGAAGCTTCCGTTATCAAACATGTCCTCAGAAGC
AGGGTCCAGTGTCCAATAATTGCCTTTTCCCGGATTTCCTGGTTCCCGTGGTATTTTAATAAAGCANTCA
TTNAAGGNACAGGTGTGCCTGATGGAATTCTGCCAAGCNGGAACTTGTCCTTGTAGTAAGGAACTTGCTG
CTGANAAAATCACA
